Addgene plasmid #176228: pTmpSm
Purpose: A template plasmid for amplification of the cI-hok-strA cassette
Depositing lab: Sergey Sineoky. Depositing organization: Research Institute for Genetics and Selection of Industrial Microorganisms (GosNII genetika). Publication: Robust counterselection and advanced lambdaRed recombineering enable markerless chromosomal integration of large heterologous constructs. Bubnov DM, Yuzbashev TV, Khozov AA, Melkina OE, Vybornaya TV, Stan GB, Sineoky SP. Nucleic Acids Res. 2022 Aug 26;50(15):8947-8960. doi: 10.1093/nar/gkac649. PubMed 35920321.
Backbone
  Vector backbone: pMW118
  Vector type: Bacterial Expression, Synthetic Biology
Growth in bacteria
  Bacterial resistance: Ampicillin and Streptomycin, 100 & 50 μg/mL
  Growth temperature: 37°C
  Growth strain: DH5alpha
  Copy number: Low Copy
Gene/Insert
  Gene/Insert name: cI of phage lambda, hok of the R1 plasmid, strA
  Cloning method: Restriction Enzyme; 5′ cloning site HindIII (not destroyed); 3′ cloning site SmaI (not destroyed)
  Sequencing primers: 5′ cagggttttcccagtcacga; 3′ atgttgtgtggaattgtgagc
Terms and licenses: Academic/Nonprofit Terms; Industry Terms: Not Available to Industry
How to cite: pTmpSm was a gift from Sergey Sineoky (Addgene plasmid # 176228 ; http://n2t.net/addgene:176228 ; RRID:Addgene_176228)
