[The description below was written by a language model from this plasmid's Addgene catalogue record and pLannotate feature annotations shown in this document.]
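Description:
pTmpSm is a low-copy bacterial plasmid built on the pMW118 backbone and intended as a PCR template for amplifying a cI-hok-strA cassette rather than as an expression vector in its own right. It replicates through the pSC101 origin together with the Rep101 (RepA) initiator protein, which accounts for the low copy number. A partial ColE1/pMB1-type origin fragment is also annotated, apparently a backbone remnant. The plasmid is maintained in E. coli under ampicillin selection from the β-lactamase gene and its native promoter, with streptomycin as a second recorded selection. Backbone remnants of the lac region (CAP site, lac promoter and operator, MCS fragment, and lacZα and lacI fragments) flank the cloning site, where the insert was placed between HindIII and SmaI.

According to the catalogue entry, the insert combines the phage λ cI repressor gene, the hok toxin gene of plasmid R1 and strA, a streptomycin resistance determinant. The feature table confirms the λ repressor coding sequence and annotates a small CDS as flmA, a Hok-family host-killing peptide homologue that probably corresponds to the hok component. There is a discrepancy, however. The automated annotation does not identify strA and instead calls a neo/nptII kanamycin resistance gene between the toxin gene and the MCS, while kanamycin is not listed among the resistances. The record does not resolve this, and it does not name the promoters driving the cassette genes.

The associated work concerns counterselection and λ Red recombineering for markerless chromosomal integration of large constructs. This suggests the amplified cassette serves as a dual selectable and counterselectable module, with the antibiotic marker selecting for insertion and the toxin selecting for its later loss. How cI fits into this scheme is not stated in the record.
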