Features (pLannotate 1.2.2; 14 found; start..end, strand, type, name):
     63..218     +  CDS            flmA: FLMA_ECOLI - Also known as ORF52 From Escherichia coli (strain K12).
    235..1026    -  CDS            neo: KKA2_KLEPN - Also known as kan, nptII. Experimental evidence at protein level: Swiss-Prot protein existence level 1. Resistance to kanamycin, neomycin, paromomycin, ribostamycin, butirosin and gentamicin B. From Klebsiella pneumoniae.
   1142..1160    -  misc_feature   MCS (fragment): pUC18/19 multiple cloning site
   1194..1210    -  protein_bind   lac operator: The lac repressor binds to the lac operator to inhibit transcription in E. coli. This inhibition can be relieved by adding lactose or isopropyl-β-D-thiogalactopyranoside (IPTG). lac repressor encoded by lacI
   1218..1248    -  promoter       lac promoter: promoter for the E. coli lac operon
   1263..1284    -  protein_bind   CAP binding site: CAP binding activates transcription in the presence of cAMP. E. coli catabolite activator protein
   1297..1389    -  CDS            lacI (fragment): lac repressor; lacI; The lac repressor binds to the lac operator to inhibit transcription in E. coli. This inhibition can be relieved by adding lactose or isopropyl-β-D-thiogalactopyranoside (IPTG).
   1385..1790    -  rep_origin     ori (fragment): high-copy-number ColE1/pMB1/pBR322/pUC origin of replication
   1961..2821    -  CDS            AmpR: β-lactamase; bla; confers resistance to ampicillin, carbenicillin, and related antibiotics
   2822..2926    -  promoter       AmpR promoter: bla
   3511..3733    +  rep_origin     pSC101 ori: low-copy replication origin that requires the Rep101 protein
   3781..4731    +  CDS            Rep101: RepA protein needed for replication with the pSC101 origin; rep101
   5158..5312    -  CDS            lacZα (fragment): LacZα fragment of β-galactosidase; lacZ fragment
   5395..6108    -  CDS            λ repressor (sequence partly withheld): phage λ repressor; cI
>Addgene plasmid #176228 | pTmpSm | addgene full sequence | sequence record 347004 | Addgene NGS Result
TTGACTATTTTACCTCTGGCGGTGATAATGGTTGCATGTACTTTAAAGAGGAGAAATTAACTATGAAACT
ACCACGAAGTTCCCTTGTCTGGTGTGTGTTGATCGTGTGTCTCACACTGTTGATATTCACTTATCTGACA
CGAAAATCGCTGTGCGAGATTCGTTACAGAGACGGACACAGGGAGGTGGCGGCTTTCATGGCTTACGAAT
CCGGTAAGTAGCAACCTGGAGTTAGAAGAACTCGTCAAGAAGGCGATAGAAGGCGATGCGCTGCGAATCG
GGAGCGGCGATACCGTAAAGCACGAGGAAGCGGTCAGCCCATTCGCCGCCAAGCTCTTCAGCAATATCAC
GGGTAGCCAACGCTATGTCCTGATAGCGGTCCGCCACACCCAGCCGGCCACAGTCGATGAATCCAGAAAA
GCGGCCATTTTCCACCATGATATTCGGCAAGCAGGCATCGCCATGGGTCACGACGAGATCCTCGCCGTCG
GGCATGCGCGCCTTGAGCCTGGCGAACAGTTCGGCTGGCGCGAGCCCCTGATGCTCTTCGTCCAGATCAT
CCTGATCGACAAGACCGGCTTCCATCCGAGTACGTGCTCGCTCGATGCGATGTTTCGCTTGGTGGTCGAA
TGGGCAGGTAGCCGGATCAAGCGTATGCAGCCGCCGCATTGCATCAGCCATGATGGATACTTTCTCGGCA
GGAGCAAGGTGAGATGACAGGAGATCCTGCCCCGGCACTTCGCCCAATAGCAGCCAGTCCCTTCCCGCTT
CAGTGACAACGTCGAGCACAGCTGCGCAAGGAACGCCCGTCGTGGCCAGCCACGATAGCCGCGCTGCCTC
GTCCTGCAGTTCATTCAGGGCACCGGACAGGTCGGTCTTGACAAAAAGAACCGGGCGCCCCTGCGCTGAC
AGCCGGAACACGGCGGCATCAGAGCAGCCGATTGTCTGTTGTGCCCAGTCATAGCCGAATAGCCTCTCCA
CCCAAGCGGCCGGAGAACCTGCGTGCAATCCATCTTGTTCAATCATGCGAAACGATCCTCATCCTGTATG
GTACCATTATAACCGCCAAGCTTAAAATGTCAACATTTTTAATACCTTTAAGTGATACCAGATGGCATTG
GCTCACAATTCCACACAACATGGGTACCGAGCTCGAATTCGTAATCATGGTCATAGCTGTTTCCTGTGTG
AAATTGTTATCCGCTCACAATTCCACACAACATACGAGCCGGAAGCATAAAGTGTAAAGCCTGGGGTGCC
TAATGAGTGAGCTAACTCACATTAATTGCGTTGCGCTCACTGCCCGCTTTCCAGTCGGGAAACCTGTCGT
GCCAGCTGCATTAATGAATCGGCCAACGCGCGGGGAGAGGCGGTTTGCGTATTGGGCGCTTTCTCATAGC
TCACGCTGTAGGTATCTCAGTTCGGTGTAGGTCGTTCGCTCCAAGCTGGGCTGTGTGCACGAACCCCCCG
TTCAGCCCGACCGCTGCGCCTTATCCGGTAACTATCGTCTTGAGTCCAACCCGGTAAGACACGACTTATC
GCCACTGGCAGCAGCCACTGGTAACAGGATTAGCAGAGCGAGGTATGTAGGCGGTGCTACAGAGTTCTTG
AAGTGGTGGCCTAACTACGGCTACACTAGAAGGACAGTATTTGGTATCTGCGCTCTGCTGAAGCCAGTTA
CCTTCGGAAAAAGAGTTGGTAGCTCTTGATCCGGCAAACAAACCACCGCTGGTAGCGGTGGTTTTTTTGT
TTGCAAGCAGCAGATTACGCGCAGAAAAAAAGGATCTCAAGAAGATCCTTTGATCTTTTCTACGGGGTCT
GACGCTCAGTGGAACGAAAACTCACGTTAAGGGATTTTGGTCATGAGATTATCAAAAAGGATCTTCACCT
AGATCCTTTTAAATTAAAAATGAAGTTTTAAATCAATCTAAAGTATATATGAGTAAACTTGGTCTGACAG
TTACCAATGCTTAATCAGTGAGGCACCTATCTCAGCGATCTGTCTATTTCGTTCATCCATAGTTGCCTGA
CTCCCCGTCGTGTAGATAACTACGATACGGGAGGGCTTACCATCTGGCCCCAGTGCTGCAATGATACCGC
GAGACCCACGCTCACCGGCTCCAGATTTATCAGCAATAAACCAGCCAGCCGGAAGGGCCGAGCGCAGAAG
TGGTCCTGCAACTTTATCCGCCTCCATCCAGTCTATTAATTGTTGCCGGGAAGCTAGAGTAAGTAGTTCG
CCAGTTAATAGTTTGCGCAACGTTGTTGCCATTGCTGCAGGCATCGTGGTGTCACGCTCGTCGTTTGGTA
TGGCTTCATTCAGCTCCGGTTCCCAACGATCAAGGCGAGTTACATGATCCCCCATGTTGTGCAAAAAAGC
GGTTAGCTCCTTCGGTCCTCCGATCGTTGTCAGAAGTAAGTTGGCCGCAGTGTTATCACTCATGGTTATG
GCAGCACTGCATAATTCTCTTACTGTCATGCCATCCGTAAGATGCTTTTCTGTGACTGGTGAGTACTCAA
CCAAGTCATTCTGAGAATAGTGTATGCGGCGACCGAGTTGCTCTTGCCCGGCGTCAACACGGGATAATAC
CGCGCCACATAGCAGAACTTTAAAAGTGCTCATCATTGGAAAACGTTCTTCGGGGCGAAAACTCTCAAGG
ATCTTACCGCTGTTGAGATCCAGTTCGATGTAACCCACTCGTGCACCCAACTGATCTTCAGCATCTTTTA
CTTTCACCAGCGTTTCTGGGTGAGCAAAAACAGGAAGGCAAAATGCCGCAAAAAAGGGAATAAGGGCGAC
ACGGAAATGTTGAATACTCATACTCTTCCTTTTTCAATATTATTGAAGCATTTATCAGGGTTATTGTCTC
ATGAGCGGATACATATTTGAATGTATTTAGAAAAATAAACAAATAGGGGTTCCGCGCACATTTCCCCGAA
AAGTGCCACCTGACGTCTAAGAAACCATTATTATCATGACATTAACCTATAAAAATAGGCGTATCACGAG
GCCCTTTCGTCTTCAAGAATTGACAGTAAGACGGGTAAGCCTGTTGATGATACCGCTGCCTTACTGGGTG
CATTAGCCAGTCTGAATGACCTGTCACGGGATAATCCGAAGTGGTCAGACTGGAAAATCAGAGGGCAGGA
ACTGCTGAACAGCAAAAAGTCAGATAGCACCACATAGCAGACCCGCCATAAAACGCCCTGAGAAGCCCGT
GACGGGCTTTTCTTGTATTATGGGTAGTTTCCTTGCATGAATCCATAAAAGGCGCCTGTAGTGCCATTTA
CCCCCATTCACTGCCAGAGCCGTGAGCGCAGCGAACTGAATGTCACGAAAAAGACAGCGACTCAGGTGCC
TGATGGTCGGAGACAAAAGGAATATTCAGCGATTTGCCCGAGCTTGCGAGGGTGCTACTTAAGCCTTTAG
GGTTTTAAGGTCTGTTTTGTAGAGGAGCAAACAGCGTTTGCGACATCCTTTTGTAATACTGCGGAACTGA
CTAAAGTAGTGAGTTATACACAGGGCTGGGATCTATTCTTTTTATCTTTTTTTATTCTTTCTTTATTCTA
TAAATTATAACCACTTGAATATAAACAAAAAAAACACACAAAGGTCTAGCGGAATTTACAGAGGGTCTAG
CAGAATTTACAAGTTTTCCAGCAAAGGTCTAGCAGAATTTACAGATACCCACAACTCAAAGGAAAAGGAC
TAGTAATTATCATTGACTAGCCCATCTCAATTGGTATAGTGATTAAAATCACCTAGACCAATTGAGATGT
ATGTCTGAATTAGTTGTTTTCAAAGCAAATGAACTAGCGATTAGTCGCTATGACTTAACGGAGCATGAAA
CCAAGCTAATTTTATGCTGTGTGGCACTACTCAACCCCACGATTGAAAACCCTACAAGGAAAGAACGGAC
GGTATCGTTCACTTATAACCAATACGCTCAGATGATGAACATCAGTAGGGAAAATGCTTATGGTGTATTA
GCTAAAGCAACCAGAGAGCTGATGACGAGAACTGTGGAAATCAGGAATCCTTTGGTTAAAGGCTTTGAGA
TTTTCCAGTGGACAAACTATGCCAAGTTCTCAAGCGAAAAATTAGAATTAGTTTTTAGTGAAGAGATATT
GCCTTATCTTTTCCAGTTAAAAAAATTCATAAAATATAATCTGGAACATGTTAAGTCTTTTGAAAACAAA
TACTCTATGAGGATTTATGAGTGGTTATTAAAAGAACTAACACAAAAGAAAACTCACAAGGCAAATATAG
AGATTAGCCTTGATGAATTTAAGTTCATGTTAATGCTTGAAAATAACTACCATGAGTTTAAAAGGCTTAA
CCAATGGGTTTTGAAACCAATAAGTAAAGATTTAAACACTTACAGCAATATGAAATTGGTGGTTGATAAG
CGAGGCCGCCCGACTGATACGTTGATTTTCCAAGTTGAACTAGATAGACAAATGGATCTCGTAACCGAAC
TTGAGAACAACCAGATAAAAATGAATGGTGACAAAATACCAACAACCATTACATCAGATTCCTACCTACA
TAACGGACTAAGAAAAACACTACACGATGCTTTAACTGCAAAAATTCAGCTCACCAGTTTTGAGGCAAAA
TTTTTGAGTGACATGCAAAGTAAGTATGATCTCAATGGTTCGTTCTCATGGCTCACGCAAAAACAACGAA
CCACACTAGAGAACATACTGGCTAAATACGGAAGGATCTGAGGTTCTTATGGCTCTTGTATCTATCAGTG
AAGCATCAAGACTAACAAACAAAAGTAGAACAACTGTTCACCGTTACATATCAAAGGGAAAACTGTCCAT
ATGCACAGATGAAAACGGTGTAAAAAAGATAGATACATCAGAGCTTTTACGAGTTTTTGGTGCATTCAAA
GCTGTTCACCATGAACAGATCGACAATGTAACAGATGAACAGCATGTAACACCTAATAGAACAGGTGAAA
CCAGTAAAACAAAGCAACTAGAACATGAAATTGAACACCTGAGACAACTTGTTACAGCTCAACAGTCACA
CATAGACAGCCTGAAACAGGCGATGCTGCTTATCGAATCAAAGCTGCCGACAACACGGGAGCCAGTGACG
CCTCCCGTGGGGAAAAAATCATGGCAATTCTGGAAGAAATAGCGCCATTCGCCATTCAGGCTGCGCAACT
GTTGGGAAGGGCGATCGGTGCGGGCCTCTTCGCTATTACGCCAGCTGGCGAAAGGGGGATGTGCTGCAAG
GCGATTAAGTTGGGTAACGCCAGGGTTTTCCCAGTCACGACGTTGTAAAACGACGGCCAGTGCCAAGCTT
TTTCGAAAAAAGGCCTCCCAAATCGGGGGGCCTTTTTTATTGATAACAAAACGCCGACCAGAACACCTTG
CCGATCAGCCAAACGTCTCTTCAGGCCACTGACTAGCGATAACTTTCCCCACAACGGAACAACTCTCATT
GCATGGGATCATTGGGTACTGTGGGTTTAGTGGTTGTAAAAACACCTGACCGCTATCCCTGATCAGTTTC
TTGAAGGTAAACTCATCACCCCCAAGTCTGGCTATGCAGAAATCACCTGGCTCAACAGCCTGCTCAGGGT
CAACGAGAATTAACATTCCGTCAGGAAAGCTTGGCTTGGAGCCTGTTGGTGCGGTCATGGAATTACCTTC
AACCTCAAGCCAGAATGCAGAATCACTGGCTTTTTTGGTTGTGCTTACCCATCTCTCCGCATCACCTTTG
GTAAAGGTTCTAAGCTTAGGTGAGAACATCCCTGCCTGAACATGAGAAAAAACAGGGTACTCATACTCAC
TTCTAAGTGACGGCTGCAT
[261 nt withheld, positions 5830-6090]
TTTCTTTTTTGTGCTCATACGTTAAATCTATCACCGCAAGGGATAAATATCTAACACCGTGCGTG
